>Addgene plasmid #249065 | p-mCherry-dCas9-PolI5M | addgene full sequence | sequence record 495616 | Addgene NGS Result
TTGAGATCCTTTTTTTCTGCGCGTAATCTGCTGCTTGCAAACAAAAAAACCACCGCTACCAGCGGTGGTT
TGTTTGCCGGATCAAGAGCTACCAACTCTTTTTCCGAAGGTAACTGGCTTCAGCAGAGCGCAGATACCAA
ATACTGTTCTTCTAGTGTAGCCGTAGTTAGGCCACCACTTCAAGAACTCTGTAGCACCGCCTACATACCT
CGCTCTGCTAATCCTGTTACCAGTGGCTGCTGCCAGTGGCGATAAGTCGTGTCTTACCGGGTTGGACTCA
AGACGATAGTTACCGGATAAGGCGCAGCGGTCGGGCTGAACGGGGGGTTCGTGCACACAGCCCAGCTTGG
AGCGAACGACCTACACCGAACTGAGATACCTACAGCGTGAGCTATGAGAAAGCGCCACGCTTCCCGAAGG
GAGAAAGGCGGACAGGTATCCGGTAAGCGGCAGGGTCGGAACAGGAGAGCGCACGAGGGAGCTTCCAGGG
GGAAACGCCTGGTATCTTTATAGTCCTGTCGGGTTTCGCCACCTCTGACTTGAGCGTCGATTTTTGTGAT
GCTCGTCAGGGGGGCGGAGCCTATGGAAAAACGCCAGCAACGCGGCCTTTTTACGGTTCCTGGCCTTTTG
CTGGCCTTTTGCTCACATGTTCTTTCCTGCGTTATCCCCTGATTCTGTGGATAACCGTATTACCGCCTTT
GAGTGAGCTGATACCGCTCGCCGCAGCCGAACGACCGAGCGCAGCGAGTCAGTGAGCGAGGAAGCGGAAG
AGCGCCCAATACGCAAACCGCCTCTCCCCGCGCGTTGGCCGATTCATTAATGCAGCTGGCACGACAGGTT
TCCCGACTGGAAAGCGGGCAGTGAGCGCAACGCAATTAATGTGAGTTAGCTCACTCATTAGGCACCCCAG
GCTTTACACTTTATGCTTCCGGCTCGTATGTTGTGTGGAATTGTGAGCGGATAACAATTTCACACAGGAA
ACAGCTATGACCATGATTACGCCAAGCTCGAAATTAACCCTCACTAAAGGGAACAAAAGCTGGAGCTCCA
CCGCGGTGGCGGCCGCTCTTAAGGGGTGCAGCGGCCTCCGCGCCGGGTTTTGGCGCCTCGGTGAGTGAGT
GTGTGCGTGTTGGATCCAAGGTCGGGCAGGAAGAGGGCCTATTTCCCATGATTCCTTCATATTTGCATAT
ACGATACAAGGCTGTTAGAGAGATAATTAGAATTAATTTGACTGTAAACACAAAGATATTAGTACAAAAT
ACGTGACGTAGAAAGTAATAATTTCTTGGGTAGTTTGCAGTTTTAAAATTATGTTTTAAAATGGACTATC
ATATGCTTACCGTAACTTGAAAGTATTTCGATTTCTTGGCTTTATATATCTTGTGGAAAGGACGAAACAC
CTGAGACGGAAAGTGAAACGTGATTTCATGCGTCATTTTGAACATTTTGTAAATCTTATTTAATAATGTG
TGCGGCAATTCACATTTAATTTATGAATGTTTTCTTAACATCGCGGCAACTCAAGAAACGGCAGGTTCGG
ATCTTAGCTACTAGAGAAAGAGGAGAAATACTAGATGCGTAAAGGCGAAGAGCTGTTCACTGGTGTCGTC
CCTATTCTGGTGGAACTGGATGGTGATGTCAACGGTCATAAGTTTTCCGTGCGTGGCGAGGGTGAAGGTG
ACGCAACTAATGGTAAACTGACGCTGAAGTTCATCTGTACTACTGGTAAACTGCCGGTTCCTTGGCCGAC
TCTGGTAACGACGCTGACTTATGGTGTTCAGTGCTTTGCTCGTTATCCGGACCATATGAAGCAGCATGAC
TTCTTCAAGTCCGCCATGCCGGAAGGCTATGTGCAGGAACGCACGATTTCCTTTAAGGATGACGGCACGT
ACAAAACGCGTGCGGAAGTGAAATTTGAAGGCGATACCCTGGTAAACCGCATTGAGCTGAAAGGCATTGA
CTTTAAAGAGGACGGCAATATCCTGGGCCATAAGCTGGAATACAATTTTAACAGCCACAATGTTTACATC
ACCGCCGATAAACAAAAAAATGGCATTAAAGCGAATTTTAAAATTCGCCACAACGTGGAGGATGGCAGCG
TGCAGCTGGCTGATCACTACCAGCAAAACACTCCAATCGGTGATGGTCCTGTTCTGCTGCCAGACAATCA
CTATCTGAGCACGCAAAGCGTTCTGTCTAAAGATCCGAACGAGAAACGCGATCATATGGTTCTGCTGGAG
TTCGTAACCGCAGCGGGCATCACGCATGGTATGGATGAACTGTACAAATGACCAGGCATCAAATAAAACG
AAAGGCTCAGTCGAAAGACTGGGCCTTTCGTTTTATCTGTTGTTTGTCGGTGAACGCTCTCTACTAGAGT
CACACTGGCTCACCTTCGGGTGGGCCTTTCTGCGTTTATACGTCTCAGTTTTAGAGCTAGAAATAGCAAG
TTAAAATAAGGCTAGTCCGTTATCAACTTGAAAAAGTGGCACCGAGTCGGTGCTTTTTTCCGCGGCCTCT
AGACTCGAGGCGTTGACATTGATTATTGACTAGTTATTAATAGTAATCAATTACGGGGTCATTAGTTCAT
AGCCCATATATGGAGTTCCGCGTTACATAACTTACGGTAAATGGCCCGCCTGGCTGACCGCCCAACGACC
CCCGCCCATTGACGTCAATAATGACGTATGTTCCCATAGTAACGCCAATAGGGACTTTCCATTGACGTCA
ATGGGTGGAGTATTTACGGTAAACTGCCCACTTGGCAGTACATCAAGTGTATCATATGCCAAGTACGCCC
CCTATTGACGTCAATGACGGTAAATGGCCCGCCTGGCATTATGCCCAGTACATGACCTTATGGGACTTTC
CTACTTGGCAGTACATCTACGTATTAGTCATCGCTATTACCATGGTGATGCGGTTTTGGCAGTACATCAA
TGGGCGTGGATAGCGGTTTGACTCACGGGGATTTCCAAGTCTCCACCCCATTGACGTCAATGGGAGTTTG
TTTTGGCACCAAAATCAACGGGACTTTCCAAAATGTCGTAACAACTCCGCCCCATTGACGCAAATGGGCG
GTAGGCGTGTACGGTGGGAGGTCTATATAAGCAGAGCTCTCTGGCTAACTACCGGTGCCACCATGGCCCC
AAAGAAGAAGCGGAAGGTCGGTATCCACGGAGTCCCAGCAGCCGTGAGCAAGGGCGAGGAGGATAACATG
GCCATCATCAAGGAGTTCATGCGCTTCAAGGTGCACATGGAGGGCTCCGTGAACGGCCACGAGTTCGAGA
TCGAGGGCGAGGGCGAGGGCCGCCCCTACGAGGGCACCCAGACCGCCAAGCTGAAGGTGACCAAGGGTGG
CCCCCTGCCCTTCGCCTGGGACATCCTGTCCCCTCAGTTCATGTACGGCTCCAAGGCCTACGTGAAGCAC
CCCGCCGACATCCCCGACTACTTGAAGCTGTCCTTCCCCGAGGGCTTCAAGTGGGAGCGCGTGATGAACT
TCGAGGACGGCGGCGTGGTGACCGTGACCCAGGACTCCTCCCTGCAGGACGGCGAGTTCATCTACAAGGT
GAAGCTGCGCGGCACCAACTTCCCCTCCGACGGCCCCGTAATGCAGAAGAAGACCATGGGCTGGGAGGCC
TCCTCCGAGCGGATGTACCCCGAGGACGGCGCCCTGAAGGGCGAGATCAAGCAGAGGCTGAAGCTGAAGG
ACGGCGGCCACTACGACGCTGAGGTCAAGACCACCTACAAGGCCAAGAAGCCCGTGCAGCTGCCCGGCGC
CTACAACGTCAACATCAAGTTGGACATCACCTCCCACAACGAGGACTACACCATCGTGGAACAGTACGAA
CGCGCCGAGGGCCGCCACTCCACCGGCGGCATGGACGAGCTGTACAAGGGATCCGGTATGGACAAGAAGT
ACAGCATCGGCCTGGCCATCGGCACCAACTCTGTGGGCTGGGCCGTGATCACCGACGAGTACAAGGTGCC
CAGCAAGAAATTCAAGGTGCTGGGCAACACCGACCGGCACAGCATCAAGAAGAACCTGATCGGCGCCCTG
CTGTTCGACAGCGGAGAAACAGCCGAGGCCACCCGGCTGAAGAGAACCGCCAGAAGAAGATACACCAGAC
GGAAGAACCGGATCTGCTATCTGCAAGAGATCTTCAGCAACGAGATGGCCAAGGTGGACGACAGCTTCTT
CCACAGACTGGAAGAGTCCTTCCTGGTGGAAGAGGATAAGAAGCACGAGCGGCACCCCATCTTCGGCAAC
ATCGTGGACGAGGTGGCCTACCACGAGAAGTACCCCACCATCTACCACCTGAGAAAGAAACTGGTGGACA
GCACCGACAAGGCCGACCTGCGGCTGATCTATCTGGCCCTGGCCCACATGATCAAGTTCCGGGGCCACTT
CCTGATCGAGGGCGACCTGAACCCCGACAACAGCGACGTGGACAAGCTGTTCATCCAGCTGGTGCAGACC
TACAACCAGCTGTTCGAGGAAAACCCCATCAACGCCAGCGGCGTGGACGCCAAGGCCATCCTGTCTGCCA
GACTGAGCAAGAGCAGACGGCTGGAAAATCTGATCGCCCAGCTGCCCGGCGAGAAGAAGAATGGCCTGTT
CGGCAACCTGATTGCCCTGAGCCTGGGCCTGACCCCCAACTTCAAGAGCAACTTCGACCTGGCCGAGGAT
GCCAAACTGCAGCTGAGCAAGGACACCTACGACGACGACCTGGACAACCTGCTGGCCCAGATCGGCGACC
AGTACGCCGACCTGTTTCTGGCCGCCAAGAACCTGTCCGACGCCATCCTGCTGAGCGACATCCTGAGAGT
GAACACCGAGATCACCAAGGCCCCCCTGAGCGCCTCTATGATCAAGAGATACGACGAGCACCACCAGGAC
CTGACCCTGCTGAAAGCTCTCGTGCGGCAGCAGCTGCCTGAGAAGTACAAAGAGATTTTCTTCGACCAGA
GCAAGAACGGCTACGCCGGCTACATCGATGGCGGAGCCAGCCAGGAAGAGTTCTACAAGTTCATCAAGCC
CATCCTGGAAAAGATGGACGGCACCGAGGAACTGCTCGTGAAGCTGAACAGAGAGGACCTGCTGCGGAAG
CAGCGGACCTTCGACAACGGCAGCATCCCCCACCAGATCCACCTGGGAGAGCTGCACGCCATTCTGCGGC
GGCAGGAAGATTTTTACCCATTCCTGAAGGACAACCGGGAAAAGATCGAGAAGATCCTGACCTTCCGCAT
CCCCTACTACGTGGGCCCTCTGGCCAGGGGAAACAGCAGATTCGCCTGGATGACCAGAAAGAGCGAGGAA
ACCATCACCCCCTGGAACTTCGAGGAAGTGGTGGACAAGGGCGCCAGCGCCCAGAGCTTCATCGAGCGGA
TGACCAACTTCGATAAGAACCTGCCCAACGAGAAGGTGCTGCCCAAGCACAGCCTGCTGTACGAGTACTT
CACCGTGTACAACGAGCTGACCAAAGTGAAATACGTGACCGAGGGAATGAGAAAGCCCGCCTTCCTGAGC
GGCGAGCAGAAAAAAGCCATCGTGGACCTGCTGTTCAAGACCAACCGGAAAGTGACCGTGAAGCAGCTGA
AAGAGGACTACTTCAAGAAAATCGAGTGCTTCGACTCCGTGGAAATCTCCGGCGTGGAAGATCGGTTCAA
CGCCTCCCTGGGCACATACCACGATCTGCTGAAAATTATCAAGGACAAGGACTTCCTGGACAATGAGGAA
AACGAGGACATTCTGGAAGATATCGTGCTGACCCTGACACTGTTTGAGGACAGAGAGATGATCGAGGAAC
GGCTGAAAACCTATGCCCACCTGTTCGACGACAAAGTGATGAAGCAGCTGAAGCGGCGGAGATACACCGG
CTGGGGCAGGCTGAGCCGGAAGCTGATCAACGGCATCCGGGACAAGCAGTCCGGCAAGACAATCCTGGAT
TTCCTGAAGTCCGACGGCTTCGCCAACAGAAACTTCATGCAGCTGATCCACGACGACAGCCTGACCTTTA
AAGAGGACATCCAGAAAGCCCAGGTGTCCGGCCAGGGCGATAGCCTGCACGAGCACATTGCCAATCTGGC
CGGCAGCCCCGCCATTAAGAAGGGCATCCTGCAGACAGTGAAGGTGGTGGACGAGCTCGTGAAAGTGATG
GGCCGGCACAAGCCCGAGAACATCGTGATCGAAATGGCCAGAGAGAACCAGACCACCCAGAAGGGACAGA
AGAACAGCCGCGAGAGAATGAAGCGGATCGAAGAGGGCATCAAAGAGCTGGGCAGCCAGATCCTGAAAGA
ACACCCCGTGGAAAACACCCAGCTGCAGAACGAGAAGCTGTACCTGTACTACCTGCAGAATGGGCGGGAT
ATGTACGTGGACCAGGAACTGGACATCAACCGGCTGTCCGACTACGATGTGGACGCTATCGTGCCTCAGA
GCTTTCTGAAGGACGACTCCATCGATAACAAAGTGCTGACTCGGAGCGACAAGAACCGGGGCAAGAGCGA
CAACGTGCCCTCCGAAGAGGTCGTGAAGAAGATGAAGAACTACTGGCGCCAGCTGCTGAATGCCAAGCTG
ATTACCCAGAGGAAGTTCGACAATCTGACCAAGGCCGAGAGAGGCGGCCTGAGCGAACTGGATAAGGCCG
GCTTCATCAAGAGACAGCTGGTGGAAACCCGGCAGATCACAAAGCACGTGGCACAGATCCTGGACTCCCG
GATGAACACTAAGTACGACGAGAACGACAAACTGATCCGGGAAGTGAAAGTGATCACCCTGAAGTCCAAG
CTGGTGTCCGATTTCCGGAAGGATTTCCAGTTTTACAAAGTGCGCGAGATCAACAACTACCACCACGCCC
ACGACGCCTACCTGAACGCCGTCGTGGGAACCGCCCTGATCAAAAAGTACCCTAAGCTGGAAAGCGAGTT
CGTGTACGGCGACTACAAGGTGTACGACGTGCGGAAGATGATCGCCAAGAGCGAGCAGGAAATCGGCAAG
GCTACCGCCAAGTACTTCTTCTACAGCAACATCATGAACTTTTTCAAGACCGAGATTACCCTGGCCAACG
GCGAGATCCGGAAGCGGCCTCTGATCGAGACAAACGGCGAAACAGGCGAGATCGTGTGGGATAAGGGCCG
GGACTTTGCCACCGTGCGGAAAGTGCTGTCTATGCCCCAAGTGAATATCGTGAAAAAGACCGAGGTGCAG
ACAGGCGGCTTCAGCAAAGAGTCTATCCTGCCCAAGAGGAACAGCGACAAGCTGATCGCCAGAAAGAAGG
ACTGGGACCCTAAGAAGTACGGCGGCTTCGACAGCCCCACCGTGGCCTATTCTGTGCTGGTGGTGGCCAA
AGTGGAAAAGGGCAAGTCCAAGAAACTGAAGAGTGTGAAAGAGCTGCTGGGGATCACCATCATGGAAAGA
AGCAGCTTCGAGAAGAATCCCATCGACTTTCTGGAAGCCAAGGGCTACAAAGAAGTGAAAAAGGACCTGA
TCATCAAGCTGCCTAAGTACTCCCTGTTCGAGCTGGAAAACGGCCGGAAGAGAATGCTGGCCTCTGCCGG
CGAACTGCAGAAGGGAAACGAACTGGCCCTGCCCTCCAAATATGTGAACTTCCTGTACCTGGCCAGCCAC
TATGAGAAGCTGAAGGGCTCCCCCGAGGATAATGAGCAGAAACAGCTGTTTGTGGAACAGCACAAACACT
ACCTGGACGAGATCATCGAGCAGATCAGCGAGTTCTCCAAGAGAGTGATCCTGGCCGACGCTAATCTGGA
CAAGGTGCTGAGCGCCTACAACAAGCACAGAGACAAGCCTATCAGAGAGCAGGCCGAGAATATCATCCAC
CTGTTTACCCTGACCAATCTGGGAGCCCCTGCCGCCTTCAAGTACTTTGACACCACCATCGACCGGAAGA
GGTACACCAGCACCAAAGAGGTGCTGGACGCCACCCTGATCCACCAGAGCATCACCGGCCTGTACGAGAC
ACGGATCGACCTGTCTCAGCTGGGAGGCGACGCCTATCCCTATGACGTGCCCGATTATGCCAGCCTGGGC
AGCGGCTCCCCCAAGAAAAAACGCAAGGTGGAAGATCCTAAGAAAAAGCGGAAAGGTTCTAGTGAAACCC
CGGGAACAAGTGAGTCGGCCACCCCTGAAGGTGGATCAGGGGGTAGCGGATCCGTTCAGATCCCGCAGAA
CCCGCTGATTCTGGTTGACGGATCTAGTTACCTGTACCGTGCTTACCATGCTTTCCCGCCTTTGACCAAT
TCTGCTGGTGAACCTACGGGAGCTATGTACGGAGTTCTGAATATGTTGCGTTCTTTAATTATGCAGTACA
AGCCTACCCACGCTGCTGTTGTTTTCGATGCTAAAGGTAAGACGTTCCGCGACGAGTTATTCGAGCACTA
TAAGTCTCACCGTCCTCCGATGCCTGATGACTTACGCGCTCAGATTGAGCCGCTGCATGCTATGGTGAAG
GCTATGGGTTTACCTCTTTTGGCTGTCAGCGGTGTTGAGGCTGATGATGTCATTGGCACCTTAGCTCGTG
AGGCTGAGAAGGCTGGTCGCCCTGTTTTGATTTCTACCGGTGACAAGGACATGGCTCAATTGGTTACCCC
GAACATCACCCTGATCAACACCATGACCAACACGATTCTGGGTCCTGAGGAAGTTGTTAACAAATATGGT
GTTCCTCCGGAGTTGATTATTGACTTTCTTGCTCTTATGGGCGATTCTTCAGACAATATCCCGGGTGTTC
CAGGTGTTGGAGAGAAGACTGCTCAAGCTCTGCTTCAGGGTCTGGGTGGTTTGGACACCCTTTACGCTGA
ACCGGAGAAGATCGCCGGTCTGTCTTTTCGCGGTGCTAAGACCATGGCTGCTAAACTGGAACAGAATAAG
GAGGTCGCATACCTGTCTTATCAATTGGCTACCATCAAGACGGATGTGGAGTTAGAACTTACGTGCGAGC
AGCTTGAGGTTCAACAGCCTGCTGCTGAGGAACTGCTGGGTCTTTTTAAGAAATACGAATTTAAGCGTTG
GACCGCCGACGTTGAGGCTGGTAAGTGGCTGCAAGCTAAGGGTGCTAAGCCGGCTGCTAAACCGCAAGAA
ACGAGTGTCGCTGATGAGGCTCCGGAGGTTACCGCTACCGTTATCTCTTACGATAATTATGTTACGATTC
TGGACGAGGAAACCTTAAAGGCTTGGATCGCTAAATTAGAGAAGGCTCCTGTTTTCGCTTTCGACACGGA
AACGGATTCTCTGGACAATATTAGTGCGAATCTTGTTGGTCTGAGTTTCGCAATTGAACCGGGTGTTGCT
GCTTACATCCCTGTGGCACACGACTACCTGGACGCTCCGGACCAGATTTCACGTGAACGCGCTCTGGAAC
TGCTGAAGCCTTTATTAGAGGACGAGAAAGCTTTGAAAGTTGGTCAGAATTTGAAGTATGCTCGTGGAAT
CTTAGCTAATTATGGTATCGAGTTGCGCGGTATCGCTTTCGACACGATGTTGGAATCTTATATCCTGAAC
TCTGTCGCTGGTCGCCATGACATGGACTCTCTGGCTGAGCGCTGGCTGAAACATAAGACGATTACCTTCG
AGGAAATCGCAGGAAAGGGTAAGAACCAGCTCACGTTCAATCAAATCGCTCTGGAGGAAGCTGGTCGCTA
TGCTGCTGAGGACGCTGACGTTACTCTGCAACTGCACTTGAAGATGTGGCCTGACTTGCAGAAGCATAAG
GGTCCACTGAATGTTTTTGAAAACATTGAGATGCCTTTGGTTCCAGTTCTGTCTCGTATCGAGCGCAATG
GCGTTAAAATTGACCCAAAGGTTTTACATAACCACTCAGAGGAACTGACGCTGCGCTTAGCCGAATTGGA
GAAAAAGGCTCACGAGATCGCTGGCGAAGAGTTCAATCTGTCATCTACGAAACAACTGCAGACTATCCTG
TTCGAGAAGCAAGGTATCAAGCCATTAAAAAAGACCCCTGGCGGTGCTCCGTCTACCTCTGAGGAAGTTT
TGGAGGAGTTAGCTTTGGATTACCCTCTGCCGAAGGTTATCTTGGAATACCGCGGTTTGGCTAAATTGAA
GTCTACTTATACGGATAAACTTCCTTTGATGATTAATCCAAAGACGGGTCGCGTTCACACGTCGTACCAT
CAAGCTGTTACCGCTACCGGTCGCCTGTCTTCTACGGATCCGAATTTACAGAATATTCCTGTGCGCAATG
AGGAGGGCCGCCGCATTCGTCAAGCTTTTATCGCTCCGGAAGACTACGTTATCGTTTCTGCTGATTATTC
TCAAAATGAATTACGTATCATGGCTCACCTGTCTCGCGATAAGGGTCTGTTGACGGCCTTTGCTGAGGGT
AAGGACATTCATCGTGCTACCGCTGCTGAGGTTTACGGCCTGCCGTTGGAAACGGTTACGTCTGAACAGC
GTCGCTCTGCTAAGCGTATTAATTTCGGCTTAATCTACGGTATGTCTGCGTTTGGCTTAGCTCGTCAGCT
GAATATCCCGCGCAAGGAAGCTCAAAAATATATGGATCTGTATTTTGAGCGTTACCACGGTGTTTTGGAA
TACATGGAGCGTACGCGCGCGCAAGCTAAGGAACAAGGTTATGTGGAAACCTTGGATGGTCGTCGCTTGT
ACTTGCCTGACATTAAGTCTTCTAACGGCGCCCGCCGCGCTGCTGCCGAGCGCGCTGCTATCAATGCTCC
GATGCAAGGTACTGCTGCTGATATTATTAAGCGTGCTATGATCGCTGTGGACGCTTGGCTGCAAGCTGAA
CAGCCTCGCGTTCGCATGATTATGCAAGTTCATGACGAGTTGGTTTTCGAGGTGCATAAGGACGACGTGG
ACGCTGTTGCTAAACAAATCCACCAGTTGATGGAGAATTGCACGCGCTTAGACGTTCCGCTGCTGGTTGA
AGTTGGTTCTGGTGAAAACTGGGACCAGGCTCACTAATAATGGCTGAAAACTGGGACCAGGCTCACTAAC
TCAGATCCTACTAGGTTTAATAAACATCTTTATTTTCATTACATCTGTGTGTTGGTTTTTTGTGTGGTAC
CCAATTCGCCCTATAGTGAGTCGTATTACAATTCACTGGCCGTCGTTTTACAACGTCGTGACTGGGAAAA
CCCTGGCGTTACCCAACTTAATCGCCTTGCAGCACATCCCCCTTTCGCCAGCTGGCGTAATAGCGAAGAG
GCCCGCACCGATCGCCCTTCCCAACAGTTGCGCAGCCTGAATGGCGAATGGG
[124 nt withheld, positions 11253-11376]
C
[91 nt withheld, positions 11378-11468]
A
[49 nt withheld, positions 11470-11518]
CCTTTGACGTTGGAGTCCACGTTCTTT
[37 nt withheld, positions 11546-11582]
ACCCTATCTCGGTCTATTCTTTTGATTTATAAGGGATTTTGCCGATTTCGGCCTATTGGTTAAAAAATGA
GCTGATTTAACAAAAATTTAACGCGAATTTTAACAAAATATTAACGCTTACAATTTAGGTGGCACTTTTC
GGGGAAATGTGCGCGGAACCCCTATTTGTTTATTTTTCTAAATACATTCAAATATGTATCCGCTCATGAG
ACAATAACCCTGATAAATGCTTCAATAATATTGAAAAAGGAAGAGTATGAGTATTCAACATTTCCGTGTC
GCCCTTATTCCCTTTTTTGCGGCATTTTGCCTTCCTGTTTTTGCTCACCCAGAAACGCTGGTGAAAGTAA
AAGATGCTGAAGATCAGTTGGGTGCACGAGTGGGTTACATCGAACTGGATCTCAACAGCGGTAAGATCCT
TGAGAGTTTTCGCCCCGAAGAACGTTTTCCAATGATGAGCACTTTTAAAGTTCTGCTATGTGGCGCGGTA
TTATCCCGTATTGACGCCGGGCAAGAGCAACTCGGTCGCCGCATACACTATTCTCAGAATGACTTGGTTG
AGTACTCACCAGTCACAGAAAAGCATCTTACGGATGGCATGACAGTAAGAGAATTATGCAGTGCTGCCAT
AACCATGAGTGATAACACTGCGGCCAACTTACTTCTGACAACGATCGGAGGACCGAAGGAGCTAACCGCT
TTTTTGCACAACATGGGGGATCATGTAACTCGCCTTGATCGTTGGGAACCGGAGCTGAATGAAGCCATAC
CAAACGACGAGCGTGACACCACGATGCCTGTAGCAATGGCAACAACGTTGCGCAAACTATTAACTGGCGA
ACTACTTACTCTAGCTTCCCGGCAACAATTAATAGACTGGATGGAGGCGGATAAAGTTGCAGGACCACTT
CTGCGCTCGGCCCTTCCGGCTGGCTGGTTTATTGCTGATAAATCTGGAGCCGGTGAGCGTGGTTCTCGCG
GTATCATTGCAGCACTGGGGCCAGATGGTAAGCCCTCCCGTATCGTAGTTATCTACACGACGGGGAGTCA
GGCAACTATGGATGAACGAAATAGACAGATCGCTGAGATAGGTGCCTCACTGATTAAGCATTGGTAACTG
TCAGACCAAGTTTACTCATATATACTTTAGATTGATTTAAAACTTCATTTTTAATTTAAAAGGATCTAGG
TGAAGATCCTTTTTGATAATCTCATGACCAAAATCCCTTAACGTGAGTTTTCGTTCCACTGAGCGTCAGA
CCCCGTAGAAAAGATCAAAGGATCTTC
Features (pLannotate 1.2.2; 24 found; start..end, strand, type, name):
      1..589     +  rep_origin     ori: high-copy-number ColE1/pMB1/pBR322/pUC origin of replication
    772..864     +  CDS            lacI (fragment): lac repressor; lacI; The lac repressor binds to the lac operator to inhibit transcription in E. coli. This inhibition can be relieved by adding lactose or isopropyl-β-D-thiogalactopyranoside (IPTG).
    877..898     +  protein_bind   CAP binding site: CAP binding activates transcription in the presence of cAMP. E. coli catabolite activator protein
    913..943     +  promoter       lac promoter: promoter for the E. coli lac operon
    947..969     +  protein_bind   lac operator (fragment): The lac repressor binds to the lac operator to inhibit transcription in E. coli. This inhibition can be relieved by adding lactose or isopropyl-β-D-thiogalactopyranoside (IPTG). lac repressor encoded by lacI
   1012..1030    +  promoter       T3 promoter: promoter for bacteriophage T3 RNA polymerase
   1043..1069    +  misc_feature   MCS (fragment): pBluescript multiple cloning site
   1083..1109    +  promoter       UbC promoter (fragment): human ubiquitin C promoter
   1153..1393    +  promoter       U6 promoter: RNA polymerase III promoter for human U6 snRNA
   1575..2288    +  CDS            superfolder GFP: GFP variant that folds robustly even when fused to poorly folded proteins (Pédelacq et al., 2006)
   2300..2371    +  terminator     rrnB T1 terminator: transcription terminator T1 from the E. coli rrnB gene
   2387..2414    +  terminator     T7Te terminator: phage T7 early transcription terminator
   2428..2503    +  misc_RNA       gRNA scaffold: guide RNA scaffold for the Streptococcus pyogenes CRISPR/Cas9 system
   2535..2914    +  enhancer       CMV enhancer: human cytomegalovirus immediate early enhancer
   2915..3118    +  promoter       CMV promoter: human cytomegalovirus (CMV) immediate early promoter
   3194..3898    +  CDS            mCherry: mCherry is a basic (constitutively fluorescent) red fluorescent protein published in 2004, derived from Discosoma sp.. It is reported to be a very rapidly-maturing monomer with low acid sensitivity.
   3908..8011    +  CDS            Cas9: Cas9 (Csn1) endonuclease from the Streptococcus pyogenes Type II CRISPR/Cas system generates RNA-guided double strand breaks in DNA
   8174..10954   +  CDS            polA: DPO1_ECOLI - Also known as resA. Experimental evidence at protein level: Swiss-Prot protein existence level 1. In addition to polymerase activity, this DNA polymerase exhibits 3'-5' and 5'-3' exonuclease activity. It is able to utilize nicked circular duplex DNA as a template and can unwind the parental DNA strand from its template. From Escherichia coli (strain K12).
  11016..11056   +  polyA_signal   poly(A) signal (fragment): synthetic polyadenylation signal
  11070..11088   -  promoter       T7 promoter: promoter for bacteriophage T7 RNA polymerase
  11091..11248   +  CDS            lacZα (fragment): LacZα fragment of β-galactosidase; lacZ fragment
  11253..11681   +  rep_origin     f1 ori (sequence partly withheld): f1 bacteriophage origin of replication; arrow indicates direction of (+) strand synthesis
  11734..11838   +  promoter       AmpR promoter: bla
  11839..12699   +  CDS            AmpR: β-lactamase; bla; confers resistance to ampicillin, carbenicillin, and related antibiotics
