[The description below was written by a language model from this plasmid's Addgene catalogue record and pLannotate feature annotations shown in this document.]
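Description:
p-mCherry-dCas9-PolI5M is a 12.9 kb mammalian expression and CRISPR plasmid assembled by Golden Gate cloning. The record does not name a backbone, although remnants of a pBluescript-type vector (lac promoter/operator, lacZα and MCS fragments, T3 and T7 promoters, f1 ori) are annotated. It is propagated in E. coli through a high-copy ColE1/pUC origin and selected with ampicillin via the β-lactamase gene. No mammalian selection marker is annotated.

The main payload is a single CMV enhancer/promoter-driven open reading frame in which mCherry is followed by Streptococcus pyogenes Cas9 and then E. coli DNA polymerase I (polA), ending at a synthetic polyadenylation signal. According to the catalogue entry, the Cas9 portion is the catalytically dead dCas9, the polymerase is the PolI5M variant, and the fusion is nucleus-localized. The feature table does not annotate the inactivating mutations, the polymerase substitutions or the localization signals. mCherry gives a red fluorescent readout of fusion protein expression in transfected cells.

Upstream sits a guide RNA cassette: a human U6 promoter and an S. pyogenes gRNA scaffold, separated by a superfolder GFP gene with bacterial rrnB T1 and T7Te terminators. This GFP stuffer is flanked by BsmBI sites, so Golden Gate insertion of a user-defined spacer replaces it, presumably allowing green colonies to be screened out. The guide is then coexpressed with the fusion protein from the same plasmid. The associated publication concerns EvolvR-mediated targeted diversification in mammalian cells and the role of nickase fidelity. A non-nicking dCas9 fusion would fit as a comparison construct in that system, though the record does not state this role.
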