Addgene plasmid #249065: p-mCherry-dCas9-PolI5M
Purpose: Expresses nucleus-localized dCas9 fused to PolI5M and mCherry using a CMV promoter. Includes a GFP cassette flanked by BsmbI cut sites to knock in and coexpress user-defined gRNAs.
Depositing lab: John Dueber & David Schaffer. Depositing organization: University of California, Berkeley. Publication: Nickase fidelity drives EvolvR-mediated diversification in mammalian cells. Hurtado JE, Schieferecke AJ, Halperin SO, Guan J, Aidlen D, Schaffer DV, Dueber JE. Nat Commun. 2025 Apr 19;16(1):3723. doi: 10.1038/s41467-025-58414-0. PubMed 40253348.
Backbone
  Vector backbone: n/a
  Vector type: Mammalian Expression, CRISPR
Growth in bacteria
  Bacterial resistance: Ampicillin, 100 μg/mL
  Growth temperature: 37°C
  Growth strain: NEB Stable
  Copy number: High Copy
Gene/Insert
  Gene/Insert name: dCas9-PolI5M
  Species: Synthetic
  Cloning method: Golden Gate
Terms and licenses: Academic/Nonprofit Terms; Industry Terms: Not Available to Industry
How to cite: p-mCherry-dCas9-PolI5M was a gift from John Dueber & David Schaffer (Addgene plasmid # 249065 ; http://n2t.net/addgene:249065 ; RRID:Addgene_249065)
